>Addgene plasmid #15805 | pHCMV-10A1 | addgene full sequence | sequence record 243321 | Addgene NGS Result
GTGATGCGGTTTTGGCAGTACATCAATGGGCGTGGATAGCGGTTTGACTCACGGGGATTTCCAAGTCTCC
ACCCCATTGACGTCAATGGGAGTTTGTTTTGGCACCAAAATCAACGGGACTTTCCAAAATGTCGTAACAA
CTCCGCCCCATTGACGCAAATGGGCGGTAGGCGTGTACGGTGGGAGGTCTATATAAGCAGAGCTCGTTTA
GTGAACCGTCAGATCGCCTGGAGACGCCATCCACGCTGTTTTGACCTCCATAGAAGACACCGGGACCGAT
CCAGCCTCCGGTCGACCGATCCTGAGAACTTCAGGGTGAGTTTGGGGACCCTTGATTGTTCTTTCTTTTT
CGCTATTGTAAAATTCATGTTATATGGAGGGGGCAAAGTTTTCAGGGTGTTGTTTAGAATGGGAAGATGT
CCCTTGTATCACCATGGACCCTCATGATAATTTTGTTTCTTTCACTTTCTACTCTGTTGACAACCATTGT
CTCCTCTTATTTTCTTTTCATTTTCTGTAACTTTTTCGTTAAACTTTAGCTTGCATTTGTAACGAATTTT
TAAATTCACTTTTGTTTATTTGTCAGATTGTAAGTACTTTCTCTAATCACTTTTTTTTCAAGGCAATCAG
GGTATATTATATTGTACTTCAGCACAGTTTTAGAGAACAATTGTTATAATTAAATGATAAGGTAGAATAT
TTCTGCATATAAATTCTGGCTGGCGTGGAAATATTCTTATTGGTAGAAACAACTACACCCTGGTCATCAT
CCTGCCTTTCTCTTTATGGTTACAATGATATACACTGTTTGAGATGAGGATAAAATACTCTGAGTCCAAA
CCGGGCCCCTCTGCTAACCATGTTCATGCCTTCTTCTCTTTCCTACAGCTCCTGGGCAACGTGCTGGTTG
TTGTGCTGTCTCATCATTTTGGCAAAGAATTCCTCGACGGATCTGGGCCGCACCATGGCGCGTTCAACGC
TCTCAAAACCCCTTAAAGATAAGATTAACCCGTGGAAGTCCTTAATGGTCATGGGGGTCCTATTAAGAGT
AGGGATGGCAGAGAGCCCCCATCAGGTCTTTAATGTAACCTGGAGAGTCACCAACCTGATGACCGGGCGT
ACCGCCAATGCCACCTCCCTTTTAGGAACTGTACAAGATGCCTTCCCAAGATTATATTTTGATCTATGTG
ACCTGGTCGGAGAAGAGTGGGACCCTTCAGACCAGGAACCATATGTCGGGTATGGCTGCAAATACCCCGG
AGGGAGAAAGCGGACCCGGACTTTTGACTTTTACGTGTGCCCTGGGCATACCGTAAAATCGGGGTGTGGG
GGGCCAAGAGAAGGCTACTGTGGTGAATGGGGTTGTGAAACCACCGGACAGGCTTACTGGAAGCCCACAT
CATCATGGGACCTAATCTCCCTTAAGCGCGGTAACACCCCCTGGGACACGGGATGCTCCAAAATGGCTTG
TGGCCCCTGCTATGACCTCTCCAAGGTATCCAATTCCTTCCAAGGGGCTACTCGAGGGGGCAGATGCAAC
CCTCTAGTCCTAGAATTCACTGATGCAGGAAAAAAGGCTAATTGGGACGGGCCCAAATCGTGGGGACTGA
GACTGTACCGGACAGGAACAGATCCTATTACCATGTTCTCCCTGACCCGCCAGGTCCTCAATATAGGGCC
CCGCATCCCCATTGGGCCTAATCCCGTGATCACTGGTCAACTACCCCCCTCCCGACCCGTGCAGATCAGG
CTCCCCAGGCCTCCTCAGCCTCCTCCTACAGGCGCAGCCTCTATAGTCCCTGAGACTGCCCCACCTTCTC
AACAACCTGGGACGGGAGACAGGCTGCTAAACCTGGTAGAAGGAGCCTATCGGGCGCTTAACCTCACCAA
TCCCGACAAGACCCAAGAATGTTGGCTGTGCTTAGTGTCGGGACCTCCTTATTACGAAGGAGTAGCGGTC
GTGGGCACTTATACCAATCATTCTACCGCCCCGGCCAGCTGTACGGCCACTTCCCAACATAAGCTTACCC
TATCTGAAGTGACAGGACAGGGCCTATGCATGGGAGCAGTACCTAAAACTCACCAGGCCTTATGTAACAC
CACCCAAAGTGCCGGCTCAGGATCCTACTACCTTGCAGCACCCGCTGGAACAATGTGGGCTTGTAGCACT
GGATTGACTCCCTGCTTGTCCACCACGATGCTCAATCTAACCACAGACTATTGTGTATTAGTTGAGCTCT
GGCCCAGAATAATTTACCACTCCCCCGATTATATGTATGGTCAGCTTGAACAGCGTACCAAATATAAGAG
GGAGCCAGTATCGTTGACCCTGGCCCTTCTGCTAGGAGGATTAACCATGGGAGGGATTGCAGCTGGAATA
GGGACGGGGACCACTGCCCTAATCAAAACCCAGCAGTTTGAGCAGCTTCACGCCGCTATCCAGACAGACC
TCAACGAAGTCGAAAAATCAATTACCAACCTAGAAAAGTCACTGACCTCGTTGTCTGAAGTAGTCCTACA
GAACCGAAGAGGCCTAGATTTGCTCTTCCTAAAAGAGGGAGGTCTCTGCGCAGCCCTAAAAGAAGAATGT
TGTTTTTATGCAGACCACACGGGACTAGTGAGAGACAGCATGGCCAAACTAAGGGAAAGGCTTAATCAGA
GACAAAAACTATTTGAGTCAGGCCAAGGTTGGTTCGAAGGGCTGTTTAATAGATCCCCCTGGTTTACCAC
CTTAATCTCCACCATCATGGGACCTCTAATAGTACTCTTACTGATCTTACTCTTTGGACCCTGCATTCTC
AATCGATTAGTCCAATTTGTTAAAGACAGGATATCAGTGGTCCAGGCTCTAGTTTTGACTCAACAATATC
ACCAGCTGAAGCCCATAGAGTACGAGCCATGATAACCAGATCCGTCGAGGAATTCACTCCTCAGGTGCAG
GCTGCCTATCAGAAGGTGGTGGCTGGTGTGGCCAATGCCCTGGCTCACAAATACCACTGAGATCTTTTTC
CCTCTGCCAAAAATTATGGGGACATCATGAAGCCCCTTGAGCATCTGACTTCTGGCTAATAAAGGAAATT
TATTTTCATTGCAATAGTGTGTTGGAATTTTTTGTGTCTCTCACTCGGAAGGACATATGGGAGGGCAAAT
CATTTAAAACATCAGAATGAGTATTTGGTTTAGAGTTTGGCAACATATGCCCATATGCTGGCTGCCATGA
ACAAAGGTTGGCTATAAAGAGGTCATCAGTATATGAAACAGCCCCCTGCTGTCCATTCCTTATTCCATAG
AAAAGCCTTGACTTGAGGTTAGATTTTTTTTTATATTTTGTTTTGTGTTATTTTTTTCTTTAACATCCCT
AAAATTTTCCTTACATGTTTTACTAGCCAGATTTTTCCTCCTCTCCTGACTACTCCCAGTCATAGCTGTC
CCTCTTCTCTTATGGAGATCCCTCGACGGATCGGCCGCAATTCGTAATCATGTCATAGCTGTTTCCTGTG
TGAAATTGTTATCCGCTCACAATTCCACACAACATACGAGCCGGAAGCATAAAGTGTAAAGCCTGGGGTG
CCTAATGAGTGAGCTAACTCACATTAATTGCGTTGCGCTCACTGCCCGCTTTCCAGTCGGGAAACCTGTC
GTGCCAGCTGCATTAATGAATCGGCCAACGCGCGGGGAGAGGCGGTTTGCGTATTGGGCGCTCTTCCGCT
TCCTCGCTCACTGACTCGCTGCGCTCGGTCGTTCGGCTGCGGCGAGCGGTATCAGCTCACTCAAAGGCGG
TAATACGGTTATCCACAGAATCAGGGGATAACGCAGGAAAGAACATGTGAGCAAAAGGCCAGCAAAAGGC
CAGGAACCGTAAAAAGGCCGCGTTGCTGGCGTTTTTCCATAGGCTCCGCCCCCCTGACGAGCATCACAAA
AATCGACGCTCAAGTCAGAGGTGGCGAAACCCGACAGGACTATAAAGATACCAGGCGTTTCCCCCTGGAA
GCTCCCTCGTGCGCTCTCCTGTTCCGACCCTGCCGCTTACCGGATACCTGTCCGCCTTTCTCCCTTCGGG
AAGCGTGGCGCTTTCTCATAGCTCACGCTGTAGGTATCTCAGTTCGGTGTAGGTCGTTCGCTCCAAGCTG
GGCTGTGTGCACGAACCCCCCGTTCAGCCCGACCGCTGCGCCTTATCCGGTAACTATCGTCTTGAGTCCA
ACCCGGTAAGACACGACTTATCGCCACTGGCAGCAGCCACTGGTAACAGGATTAGCAGAGCGAGGTATGT
AGGCGGTGCTACAGAGTTCTTGAAGTGGTGGCCTAACTACGGCTACACTAGAAGAACAGTATTTGGTATC
TGCGCTCTGCTGAAGCCAGTTACCTTCGGAAAAAGAGTTGGTAGCTCTTGATCCGGCAAACAAACCACCG
CTGGTAGCGGTGGTTTTTTTGTTTGCAAGCAGCAGATTACGCGCAGAAAAAAAGGATCTCAAGAAGATCC
TTTGATCTTTTCTACGGGGTCTGACGCTCAGTGGAACGAAAACTCACGTTAAGGGATTTTGGTCATGAGA
TTATCAAAAAGGATCTTCACCTAGATCCTTTTAAATTAAAAATGAAGTTTTAAATCAATCTAAAGTATAT
ATGAGTAAACTTGGTCTGACAGTTACCAATGCTTAATCAGTGAGGCACCTATCTCAGCGATCTGTCTATT
TCGTTCATCCATAGTTGCCTGACTCCCCGTCGTGTAGATAACTACGATACGGGAGGGCTTACCATCTGGC
CCCAGTGCTGCAATGATACCGCGAGACCCACGCTCACCGGCTCCAGATTTATCAGCAATAAACCAGCCAG
CCGGAAGGGCCGAGCGCAGAAGTGGTCCTGCAACTTTATCCGCCTCCATCCAGTCTATTAATTGTTGCCG
GGAAGCTAGAGTAAGTAGTTCGCCAGTTAATAGTTTGCGCAACGTTGTTGCCATTGCTACAGGCATCGTG
GTGTCACGCTCGTCGTTTGGTATGGCTTCATTCAGCTCCGGTTCCCAACGATCAAGGCGAGTTACATGAT
CCCCCATGTTGTGCAAAAAAGCGGTTAGCTCCTTCGGTCCTCCGATCGTTGTCAGAAGTAAGTTGGCCGC
AGTGTTATCACTCATGGTTATGGCAGCACTGCATAATTCTCTTACTGTCATGCCATCCGTAAGATGCTTT
TCTGTGACTGGTGAGTACTCAACCAAGTCATTCTGAGAATAGTGTATGCGGCGACCGAGTTGCTCTTGCC
CGGCGTCAATACGGGATAATACCGCGCCACATAGCAGAACTTTAAAAGTGCTCATCATTGGAAAACGTTC
TTCGGGGCGAAAACTCTCAAGGATCTTACCGCTGTTGAGATCCAGTTCGATGTAACCCACTCGTGCACCC
AACTGATCTTCAGCATCTTTTACTTTCACCAGCGTTTCTGGGTGAGCAAAAACAGGAAGGCAAAATGCCG
CAAAAAAGGGAATAAGGGCGACACGGAAATGTTGAATACTCATACTCTTCCTTTTTCAATATTATTGAAG
CATTTATCAGGGTTATTGTCTCATGAGCGGATACATATTTGAATGTATTTAGAAAAATAAACAAATAGGG
GTTCCGCGCACATTTCCCCGAAAAGTGCCACCTAAATTGTAAGCGTTAATATTTTGTTAAAATTCGCGTT
AAATTTTTGTTAAATCAGCTCATTTTTTAACCAATAGGCCGAAATCGGCAAAATCCCTTATAAATCAAAA
GAATAGACCGAGATAGGGT
[37 nt withheld, positions 5760-5796]
AAAGAACGTGGACTCCAACGTCAAAGG
[49 nt withheld, positions 5824-5872]
T
[91 nt withheld, positions 5874-5964]
G
[124 nt withheld, positions 5966-6089]
CCCATTCGCCATTCAGGCTGCGCAACTGTTGGGAAGGGCGATCGGTGCGGGCCTCTTCGCTATTACGCCA
GCTGGCGAAAGGGGGATGTGCTGCAAGGCGATTAAGTTGGGTAACGCCAGGGTTTTCCCAGTCACGACGT
TGTAAAACGACGGCCAGTGAGCGCGCGTAATACGACTCACTATAGGGCGAATTGGAGCTCCACCGCGGTG
GCGGCCGCTCTAGAGAGCTTGGCCCATTGCATACGTTGTATCCATATCATAATATGTACATTTATATTGG
CTCATGTCCAACATTACCGCCATGTTGACATTGATTATTGACTAGTTATTAATAGTAATCAATTACGGGG
TCATTAGTTCATAGCCCATATATGGAGTTCCGCGTTACATAACTTACGGTAAATGGCCCGCCTGGCTGAC
CGCCCAACGACCCCCGCCCATTGACGTCAATAATGACGTATGTTCCCATAGTAACGCCAATAGGGACTTT
CCATTGACGTCAATGGGTGGAGTATTTACGGTAAACTGCCCACTTGGCAGTACATCAAGTGTATCATATG
CCAAGTACGCCCCCTATTGACGTCAATGACGGTAAATGGCCCGCCTGGCATTATGCCCAGTACATGACCT
TATGGGACTTTCCTACTTGGCAGTACATCTACGTATTAGTCATCGCTATTACCATG
Features (pLannotate 1.2.2; 17 found; start..end, strand, type, name):
      1..204     +  promoter       CMV promoter: human cytomegalovirus (CMV) immediate early promoter
    316..888     +  intron         β-globin intron: intron from rabbit β-globin gene
    965..2896    +  CDS            ENV1_MOUSE: Experimental evidence at protein level: Swiss-Prot protein existence level 1. The transmembrane protein (TM) acts as a class I viral fusion protein. Under the current model, the protein has at least 3 conformational states: pre-fusion native state, pre-hairpin intermediate state, and post-fusion hairpin state. During viral and target cell membrane fusion, the coiled coil regions (heptad repeats) assume a trimer-of-hairpins structure, positioning the fusion peptide in close proximity to the C-terminal region of the ectodomain. The formation of this structure appears to drive apposition and subs
   2920..2997    +  CDS            HBB (fragment): HBB_PONPY - Experimental evidence at transcript level: Swiss-Prot protein existence level 2. Involved in oxygen transport from the lung to the various peripheral tissues. From Pongo pygmaeus (Bornean orangutan).
   3068..3123    +  polyA_signal   β-globin poly(A) signal: rabbit β-globin polyadenylation signal (Gil and Proudfoot, 1987)
   3506..3522    -  protein_bind   lac operator: The lac repressor binds to the lac operator to inhibit transcription in E. coli. This inhibition can be relieved by adding lactose or isopropyl-β-D-thiogalactopyranoside (IPTG). lac repressor encoded by lacI
   3530..3560    -  promoter       lac promoter: promoter for the E. coli lac operon
   3575..3596    -  protein_bind   CAP binding site: CAP binding activates transcription in the presence of cAMP. E. coli catabolite activator protein
   3609..3701    -  CDS            lacI (fragment): lac repressor; lacI; The lac repressor binds to the lac operator to inhibit transcription in E. coli. This inhibition can be relieved by adding lactose or isopropyl-β-D-thiogalactopyranoside (IPTG).
   3884..4472    -  rep_origin     ori: high-copy-number ColE1/pMB1/pBR322/pUC origin of replication
   4643..5503    -  CDS            AmpR: β-lactamase; bla; confers resistance to ampicillin, carbenicillin, and related antibiotics
   5504..5608    -  promoter       AmpR promoter: bla
   5661..6089    -  rep_origin     f1 ori (sequence partly withheld): f1 bacteriophage origin of replication; arrow indicates direction of (+) strand synthesis
   6094..6249    -  CDS            lacZα (fragment): LacZα fragment of β-galactosidase; lacZ fragment
   6257..6275    +  promoter       T7 promoter: promoter for bacteriophage T7 RNA polymerase
   6284..6313    +  misc_feature   MCS (fragment): pBluescript multiple cloning site
   6396..6775    +  enhancer       CMV enhancer: human cytomegalovirus immediate early enhancer
