[The description below was written by a language model from this plasmid's Addgene catalogue record and pLannotate feature annotations shown in this document.]
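Description:
pHCMV-10A1 is a mammalian expression plasmid that supplies the envelope glycoprotein of the 10A1 strain of murine leukemia virus, for use as a pseudotyping construct in viral vector production. The catalogue lists a backbone of about 4.8 kb carrying an insert of roughly 1.9 kb, consistent with the 6,775-nt full sequence record. In bacteria the plasmid is maintained at high copy from a ColE1/pUC-type origin and selected with ampicillin through the β-lactamase gene. An f1 phage origin, a T7 promoter and fragments of lacZα, lacI, the lac promoter/operator and a pBluescript-type polylinker are also annotated. These are remnants of the cloning vector from which the backbone was built and have no role in envelope expression.

The expression cassette is driven by the human cytomegalovirus immediate early enhancer and promoter, which appear at opposite ends of the linear feature map but are contiguous on the circular plasmid. Downstream lies a rabbit β-globin intron, which typically improves processing and accumulation of the transcript. It is followed by the envelope open reading frame, which the automated annotation matched to a murine retroviral Env protein whose transmembrane subunit acts as a class I fusion protein. A short residual β-globin coding fragment and the rabbit β-globin polyadenylation signal terminate the transcript. No epitope tag, reporter or mammalian selection marker is annotated, so the plasmid is suited to transient co-transfection rather than stable selection. The associated publication concerns large-scale production of high-titer lentiviral vector pseudotypes, indicating that the construct is co-transfected with packaging and transfer plasmids into producer cells so that vector particles bear the 10A1 envelope.
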