Addgene plasmid #15805: pHCMV-10A1
Depositing lab: Miguel Sena-Esteves. Depositing organization: Children's Hospital of Philadelphia. Publication: Optimized large-scale production of high titer lentivirus vector pseudotypes. Sena-Esteves M, Tebbets JC, Steffens S, Crombleholme T, Flake AW. J Virol Methods. 2004 Dec 15. 122(2):131-9. 10.1016/j.jviromet.2004.08.017 PubMed 15542136.
Backbone
  Vector backbone: pHMCV
  Backbone manufacturer: Clontech
  Backbone size w/o insert (bp): 4839
  Vector type: Mammalian Expression
Growth in bacteria
  Bacterial resistance: Ampicillin, 100 μg/mL
  Growth temperature: 37°C
  Growth strain: DH5alpha
  Copy number: High Copy
Gene/Insert
  Gene/Insert name: 10A1 Murine leukemia virus envelope mRNA
  Species: Moloney murine leukemia virus 10A1 strain
  Insert size (bp): 1938
  GenBank ID: M33470
  Cloning method: Restriction Enzyme
  Sequencing primers: 5′ N/A; 3′ N/A
Terms and licenses: Academic/Nonprofit Terms; Industry Terms: Not Available to Industry
How to cite: pHCMV-10A1 was a gift from Miguel Sena-Esteves (Addgene plasmid # 15805 ; http://n2t.net/addgene:15805 ; RRID:Addgene_15805)
